Addgene plasmid #179738: TtEnd_CDN_pEHISTEV
Purpose: TtEnd_CDN_pEHISTEV expresses tuncated variant of TtEnd5A (19-486 amnino acids) comprsisng of cataytic domain and a linker at N-terminal.
Depositing lab: James Naismith. Depositing organization: University of Oxford. Publication: Structural and functional snapshots of a broad-specificity endoglucanase from Thermogutta terrifontis for biomass saccharification. Hussain N, Mikolajek H, Harrison PJ, Paterson N, Akhtar MW, Sadaf S, Naismith JH. Arch Biochem Biophys. 2025 Feb;764:110274. doi: 10.1016/j.abb.2024.110274. Epub 2024 Dec 17. PubMed 39701201.
Backbone
  Vector backbone: pEHISTEV vector
  Backbone manufacturer: BSRC, St Andrews
  Backbone size w/o insert (bp): 5363
  Vector type: Bacterial Expression
Growth in bacteria
  Bacterial resistance: Kanamycin, 50 μg/mL
  Growth temperature: 37°C
  Growth strain: DH5alpha
  Copy number: High Copy
Gene/Insert
  Gene/Insert name: TtEnd5A (alt name: TtCel5A)
  Species: Thermogutta terrifontis R1
  Insert size (bp): 1404
  Mutation: 45 Amino acids from C-terminal were deleted.
  GenBank ID: CP018477.1
  Promoter: T7
  Tag / fusion protein: 6xHis (N terminal on backbone)
  Cloning method: Restriction Enzyme; 5′ cloning site NcoI (not destroyed); 3′ cloning site XhoI (not destroyed)
  Sequencing primers: 5′ T7 promoter; 3′ T7 terminator
Resource information
  A portion of this plasmid was derived from a plasmid made by: Invitrogen, Thermo fisher scientific
Terms and licenses: Academic/Nonprofit Terms; Industry Terms: Not Available to Industry
How to cite: TtEnd_CDN_pEHISTEV was a gift from James Naismith (Addgene plasmid # 179738 ; http://n2t.net/addgene:179738 ; RRID:Addgene_179738)
