[The description below was written by a language model from this plasmid's Addgene catalogue record and pLannotate feature annotations shown in this document.]
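Description:
TtEnd_CDN_pEHISTEV is a bacterial expression plasmid built on the pEHISTEV backbone, a pET-style T7 vector, and carries a truncated form of the endoglucanase TtEnd5A (also called TtCel5A) from Thermogutta terrifontis R1. The roughly 1.4 kb insert, cloned between NcoI and XhoI sites that both remain intact, encodes residues 19–486. This corresponds to the catalytic domain together with an N-terminal linker, with 45 amino acids removed from the C-terminus. The plasmid is maintained through a ColE1/pMB1-type origin and selected with kanamycin via an aph(3')-Ia resistance gene. An f1 origin, the pBR322 bom region and a rop gene are also annotated. The record lists the plasmid as high copy, although rop normally acts to restrain copy number.

Expression is driven by a T7 promoter followed directly by a lac operator and the strong T7 gene 10 ribosome binding site. A lacI cassette on the plasmid supplies repressor, so transcription is kept low until IPTG is added in a host that provides T7 RNA polymerase. The reading frame begins with a backbone-encoded N-terminal His tag followed by a TEV protease recognition site, which allows metal-affinity purification and later removal of the tag. A T7 terminator closes the unit. The annotation also detects a second His-tag fragment just downstream of the insert, but the record does not say whether it is translated. Short hits such as the trpC terminator fragment inside the insert region, and the tetracycline-resistance fragments, are probably incidental matches or backbone remnants. The associated work concerns structural and functional characterisation of this broad-specificity endoglucanase for biomass saccharification, so the construct fits production of recombinant protein for such studies.
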