Features (pLannotate 1.2.2; 21 found; start..end, strand, type, name):
     33..461     +  rep_origin     f1 ori (sequence partly withheld): f1 bacteriophage origin of replication; arrow indicates direction of (+) strand synthesis
    514..571     +  promoter       AmpR promoter (fragment): bla
    580..1395    -  CDS            KanR: aminoglycoside phosphotransferase; aph(3')-Ia; confers resistance to kanamycin in bacteria or G418 (Geneticin®) in eukaryotes
   1517..2105    +  rep_origin     ori: high-copy-number ColE1/pMB1/pBR322/pUC origin of replication
   2291..2430    -  misc_feature   bom: basis of mobility region from pBR322
   2532..2723    -  CDS            rop: Rop protein, which maintains plasmids at low copy number; rop
   2740..3120    +  CDS            YPB1_ECOLX: Protein predicted: Swiss-Prot protein existence level 4. From Escherichia coli.
   3192..3483    -  CDS            TcR (fragment): tetracycline efflux protein; tet; confers resistance to tetracycline
   3498..3519    -  protein_bind   CAP binding site: CAP binding activates transcription in the presence of cAMP. E. coli catabolite activator protein
   3532..4614    -  CDS            lacI: lac repressor; lacI; The lac repressor binds to the lac operator to inhibit transcription in E. coli. This inhibition can be relieved by adding lactose or isopropyl-β-D-thiogalactopyranoside (IPTG).
   4615..4692    -  promoter       lacI promoter: lacI
   4700..4979    -  CDS            TcR (fragment): tetracycline efflux protein; tet; confers resistance to tetracycline
   5005..5023    +  promoter       T7 promoter: promoter for bacteriophage T7 RNA polymerase
   5024..5048    +  protein_bind   lac operator: The lac repressor binds to the lac operator to inhibit transcription in E. coli. This inhibition can be relieved by adding lactose or isopropyl-β-D-thiogalactopyranoside (IPTG). lac repressor encoded by lacI
   5063..5085    +  RBS            RBS: efficient ribosome binding site from bacteriophage T7 gene 10 (Olins and Rangwala, 1989)
   5103..5122    +  CDS            8xHis (fragment): 8xHis affinity tag
   5144..5164    +  CDS            TEV site: tobacco etch virus (TEV) protease recognition and cleavage site
   6195..6211    -  terminator     trpC terminator (fragment): trpC; transcription terminator from the Aspergillus nidulans trpC gene
   6590..6607    +  CDS            9xHis (fragment): 9xHis affinity tag
   6617..6666    +  CDS            SET1 (fragment): solubility-enhancement tag derived from T7 phage gene 10B
   6674..6721    +  terminator     T7 terminator: transcription terminator for bacteriophage T7 RNA polymerase
>Addgene plasmid #179738 | TtEnd_CDN_pEHISTEV | addgene full sequence | sequence record 357156 | Addgene NGS Result
AAGGAGGAACTATATCCGGATTGGCGAATGGG
[124 nt withheld, positions 33-156]
C
[91 nt withheld, positions 158-248]
A
[49 nt withheld, positions 250-298]
CCTTTGACGTTGGAGTCCACGTTCTTT
[37 nt withheld, positions 326-362]
ACCCTATCTCGGTCTATTCTTTTGATTTATAAGGGATTTTGCCGATTTCGGCCTATTGGTTAAAAAATGA
GCTGATTTAACAAAAATTTAACGCGAATTTTAACAAAATATTAACGCTTACAATTTAGGTGGCACTTTTC
GGGGAAATGTGCGCGGAACCCCTATTTGTTTATTTTTCTAAATACATTCAAATATGTATCCGCTCATGAA
TTAATTCTTAGAAAAACTCATCGAGCATCAAATGAAACTGCAATTTATTCATATCAGGATTATCAATACC
ATATTTTTGAAAAAGCCGTTTCTGTAATGAAGGAGAAAACTCACCGAGGCAGTTCCATAGGATGGCAAGA
TCCTGGTATCGGTCTGCGATTCCGACTCGTCCAACATCAATACAACCTATTAATTTCCCCTCGTCAAAAA
TAAGGTTATCAAGTGAGAAATCACCATGAGTGACGACTGAATCCGGTGAGAATGGCAAAAGTTTATGCAT
TTCTTTCCAGACTTGTTCAACAGGCCAGCCATTACGCTCGTCATCAAAATCACTCGCATCAACCAAACCG
TTATTCATTCGTGATTGCGCCTGAGCGAGACGAAATACGCGATCGCTGTTAAAAGGACAATTACAAACAG
GAATCGAATGCAACCGGCGCAGGAACACTGCCAGCGCATCAACAATATTTTCACCTGAATCAGGATATTC
TTCTAATACCTGGAATGCTGTTTTCCCGGGGATCGCAGTGGTGAGTAACCATGCATCATCAGGAGTACGG
ATAAAATGCTTGATGGTCGGAAGAGGCATAAATTCCGTCAGCCAGTTTAGTCTGACCATCTCATCTGTAA
CATCATTGGCAACGCTACCTTTGCCATGTTTCAGAAACAACTCTGGCGCATCGGGCTTCCCATACAATCG
ATAGATTGTCGCACCTGATTGCCCGACATTATCGCGAGCCCATTTATACCCATATAAATCAGCATCCATG
TTGGAATTTAATCGCGGCCTAGAGCAAGACGTTTCCCGTTGAATATGGCTCATAACACCCCTTGTATTAC
TGTTTATGTAAGCAGACAGTTTTATTGTTCATGACCAAAATCCCTTAACGTGAGTTTTCGTTCCACTGAG
CGTCAGACCCCGTAGAAAAGATCAAAGGATCTTCTTGAGATCCTTTTTTTCTGCGCGTAATCTGCTGCTT
GCAAACAAAAAAACCACCGCTACCAGCGGTGGTTTGTTTGCCGGATCAAGAGCTACCAACTCTTTTTCCG
AAGGTAACTGGCTTCAGCAGAGCGCAGATACCAAATACTGTCCTTCTAGTGTAGCCGTAGTTAGGCCACC
ACTTCAAGAACTCTGTAGCACCGCCTACATACCTCGCTCTGCTAATCCTGTTACCAGTGGCTGCTGCCAG
TGGCGATAAGTCGTGTCTTACCGGGTTGGACTCAAGACGATAGTTACCGGATAAGGCGCAGCGGTCGGGC
TGAACGGGGGGTTCGTGCACACAGCCCAGCTTGGAGCGAACGACCTACACCGAACTGAGATACCTACAGC
GTGAGCTATGAGAAAGCGCCACGCTTCCCGAAGGGAGAAAGGCGGACAGGTATCCGGTAAGCGGCAGGGT
CGGAACAGGAGAGCGCACGAGGGAGCTTCCAGGGGGAAACGCCTGGTATCTTTATAGTCCTGTCGGGTTT
CGCCACCTCTGACTTGAGCGTCGATTTTTGTGATGCTCGTCAGGGGGGCGGAGCCTATGGAAAAACGCCA
GCAACGCGGCCTTTTTACGGTTCCTGGCCTTTTGCTGGCCTTTTGCTCACATGTTCTTTCCTGCGTTATC
CCCTGATTCTGTGGATAACCGTATTACCGCCTTTGAGTGAGCTGATACCGCTCGCCGCAGCCGAACGACC
GAGCGCAGCGAGTCAGTGAGCGAGGAAGCGGAAGAGCGCCTGATGCGGTATTTTCTCCTTACGCATCTGT
GCGGTATTTCACACCGCAATGGTGCACTCTCAGTACAATCTGCTCTGATGCCGCATAGTTAAGCCAGTAT
ACACTCCGCTATCGCTACGTGACTGGGTCATGGCTGCGCCCCGACACCCGCCAACACCCGCTGACGCGCC
CTGACGGGCTTGTCTGCTCCCGGCATCCGCTTACAGACAAGCTGTGACCGTCTCCGGGAGCTGCATGTGT
CAGAGGTTTTCACCGTCATCACCGAAACGCGCGAGGCAGCTGCGGTAAAGCTCATCAGCGTGGTCGTGAA
GCGATTCACAGATGTCTGCCTGTTCATCCGCGTCCAGCTCGTTGAGTTTCTCCAGAAGCGTTAATGTCTG
GCTTCTGATAAAGCGGGCCATGTTAAGGGCGGTTTTTTCCTGTTTGGTCACTGATGCCTCCGTGTAAGGG
GGATTTCTGTTCATGGGGGTAATGATACCGATGAAACGAGAGAGGATGCTCACGATACGGGTTACTGATG
ATGAACATGCCCGGTTACTGGAACGTTGTGAGGGTAAACAACTGGCGGTATGGATGCGGCGGGACCAGAG
AAAAATCACTCAGGGTCAATGCCAGCGCTTCGTTAATACAGATGTAGGTGTTCCACAGGGTAGCCAGCAG
CATCCTGCGATGCAGATCCGGAACATAATGGTGCAGGGCGCTGACTTCCGCGTTTCCAGACTTTACGAAA
CACGGAAACCGAAGACCATTCATGTTGTTGCTCAGGTCGCAGACGTTTTGCAGCAGCAGTCGCTTCACGT
TCGCTCGCGTATCGGTGATTCATTCTGCTAACCAGTAAGGCAACCCCGCCAGCCTAGCCGGGTCCTCAAC
GACAGGAGCACGATCATGCGCACCCGTGGGGCCGCCATGCCGGCGATAATGGCCTGCTTCTCGCCGAAAC
GTTTGGTGGCGGGACCAGTGACGAAGGCTTGAGCGAGGGCGTGCAAGATTCCGAATACCGCAAGCGACAG
GCCGATCATCGTCGCGCTCCAGCGAAAGCGGTCCTCGCCGAAAATGACCCAGAGCGCTGCCGGCACCTGT
CCTACGAGTTGCATGATAAAGAAGACAGTCATAAGTGCGGCGACGATAGTCATGCCCCGCGCCCACCGGA
AGGAGCTGACTGGGTTGAAGGCTCTCAAGGGCATCGGTCGAGATCCCGGTGCCTAATGAGTGAGCTAACT
TACATTAATTGCGTTGCGCTCACTGCCCGCTTTCCAGTCGGGAAACCTGTCGTGCCAGCTGCATTAATGA
ATCGGCCAACGCGCGGGGAGAGGCGGTTTGCGTATTGGGCGCCAGGGTGGTTTTTCTTTTCACCAGTGAG
ACGGGCAACAGCTGATTGCCCTTCACCGCCTGGCCCTGAGAGAGTTGCAGCAAGCGGTCCACGCTGGTTT
GCCCCAGCAGGCGAAAATCCTGTTTGATGGTGGTTAACGGCGGGATATAACATGAGCTGTCTTCGGTATC
GTCGTATCCCACTACCGAGATGTCCGCACCAACGCGCAGCCCGGACTCGGTAATGGCGCGCATTGCGCCC
AGCGCCATCTGATCGTTGGCAACCAGCATCGCAGTGGGAACGATGCCCTCATTCAGCATTTGCATGGTTT
GTTGAAAACCGGACATGGCACTCCAGTCGCCTTCCCGTTCCGCTATCGGCTGAATTTGATTGCGAGTGAG
ATATTTATGCCAGCCAGCCAGACGCAGACGCGCCGAGACAGAACTTAATGGGCCCGCTAACAGCGCGATT
TGCTGGTGACCCAATGCGACCAGATGCTCCACGCCCAGTCGCGTACCGTCTTCATGGGAGAAAATAATAC
TGTTGATGGGTGTCTGGTCAGAGACATCAAGAAATAACGCCGGAACATTAGTGCAGGCAGCTTCCACAGC
AATGGCATCCTGGTCATCCAGCGGATAGTTAATGATCAGCCCACTGACGCGTTGCGCGAGAAGATTGTGC
ACCGCCGCTTTACAGGCTTCGACGCCGCTTCGTTCTACCATCGACACCACCACGCTGGCACCCAGTTGAT
CGGCGCGAGATTTAATCGCCGCGACAATTTGCGACGGCGCGTGCAGGGCCAGACTGGAGGTGGCAACGCC
AATCAGCAACGACTGTTTGCCCGCCAGTTGTTGTGCCACGCGGTTGGGAATGTAATTCAGCTCCGCCATC
GCCGCTTCCACTTTTTCCCGCGTTTTCGCAGAAACGTGGCTGGCCTGGTTCACCACGCGGGAAACGGTCT
GATAAGAGACACCGGCATACTCTGCGACATCGTATAACGTTACTGGTTTCACATTCACCACCCTGAATTG
ACTCTCTTCCGGGCGCTATCATGCCATACCGCGAAAGGTTTTGCGCCATTCGATGGTGTCCGGGATCTCG
ACGCTCTCCCTTATGCGACTCCTGCATTAGGAAGCAGCCCAGTAGTAGGTTGAGGCCGTTGAGCACCGCC
GCCGCAAGGAATGGTGCATGCAAGGAGATGGCGCCCAACAGTCCCCCGGCCACGGGGCCTGCCACCATAC
CCACGCCGAAACAAGCGCTCATGAGCCCGAAGTGGCGAGCCCGATCTTCCCCATCGGTGATGTCGGCGAT
ATAGGCGCCAGCAACCGCACCTGTGGCGCCGGTGATGCCGGCCACGATGCGTCCGGCGTAGAGGATCGAG
ATCGATCTCGATCCCGCGAAATTAATACGACTCACTATAGGGGAATTGTGAGCGGATAACAATTCCCCTC
TAGAAATAATTTTGTTTAACTTTAAGAAGGAGATATACATATGTCGTACTACCATCACCATCACCATCAC
GATTACGATATCCCAACGACCGAAAACCTGTATTTTCAGGGCGCCATGGCTGATATCCAAGAACCGGTTA
CCGTTCTGCGTTGGGATTTTGAAGAAATTGTTGGTGAACAGAATGTTCAGGCACTGCCTGCAGAATGGAT
TGCAAGCAGCAAAGAAGGTATTGCCGTTGAACGTACCGAACAAGGTGGTCGTTGTCTGCATGTTTGGGTT
GATGCAGCAACCGGTCCGGGTAGCCGTAATATTCGTTATCGTCTGCCGGTTGATAAACTGCGTGGTCAGC
GTGTTCGTGTTAATGCACTGGTTCGTGCAAAAGGTGTTAGCCAGCCTCCGAAACCGTGGAATGGTATTAA
ATGTATGCTGCGTATTGAAAGCGGTGGTGAAATTCAGTGGCCTCAGCAGAATCTGCCTGGTGGTGATTTT
GATTGGCGTCCGATTCAGTTTGTTGTTGCAGTTCCGGATGATTGTCAGCAGGTTGATCTGATTGTTGGTC
TGGAAAATGTTACCGGTGATGCATGGTTTGATAACATTGCGGTTGAAGTGATCCCGAAAAAAAAGCTGAG
CAGCAACCATAAAGAAGTGTTTAAAGGTCATAATCTGCCTCGTCTGCGTGGTGCAATGATTGGTCCGCAT
GTTACCAATGCCGATCTGCTGGAATTTGGTAATGTTTGGAAAGCCAATCATATTCGCTGGCAGCTGATTT
GGAATGGTTTTCCGCATAGTCCGGCAGATAGCGCAACCCTGGATGAATATCGTCAGTGGCTGGATGGTGC
ACTGAAACGTCTGGAAGCAGCACTGCCGGTTTGTCGTGAAGCAGGTATTCTGGTTACCGTGGATCTGCAT
ACACCGCCTGGTGGCCGTAATGAAGCAAGCGAATGTCGTATTTTTCACGATCGCGAATTTCAGAAAGCCT
TTATTGACATCTGGGAAGATATTGCACGTCGTTTTGCAGATAGTGATGTTGTTTGGGGTTATGATCTGGT
TAATGAACCGGTTGAAGGTATGGTGCCGGATGGTCTGATGAATTGGCAGCGTCTGGCCGAAGAAACCGCA
CGTCGTGTGCGTGCAATTGATCAGAAACATGCAATTATCATTGAACCGGCACCGTGGGGTAGCCCGAGCA
GCATTGCTCTGCTGGATCCGATTGATGTTCCGGGTGTTGTTTATAGCGTTCATATGTATGTTCCGCATGC
ATTTACCCATCAGGGTGTTTATGATAATCCGGTGGGTATTGTTTATCCGGGTACAATTGATGGCAAATGG
TATGATCGTAATACCCTGCGTAAAGTTCTGGAACCGGTGCGTCGTTTTCAAGAAGAAAACGGGGTTCATA
TCTATATCGGTGAATTTAGCGCAATTCGTTGGGCACCAGCCGATAGCGCATGTCAGTATCTGAAAGATTG
CATCGAAATCTTCGAGGAATATGGTTGGGATTGGGCATATCATGCATTTCGTGAATGGTAACTCGAGCAC
CACCACCACCACCACTGAGATCCGGCTGCTAACAAAGCCCGAAAGGAAGCTGAGTTGGCTGCTGCCACCG
CTGAGCAATAACTAGCATAACCCCTTGGGGCCTCTAAACGGGTCTTGAGGGGTTTTTTGCTGA
